Addgene plasmid #13550: pRSET FLIPE intramol-10u
Depositing lab: Wolf Frommer. Depositing organization: Carnegie Institution for Science. Publication: Construction and optimization of a family of genetically encoded metabolite sensors by semirational protein engineering. Deuschle K, Okumoto S, Fehr M, Looger LL, Kozhukh L, Frommer WB. Protein Sci. 2005 Sep . 14(9):2304-14. 10.1110/ps.051508105 PubMed 16131659.
Backbone
  Vector backbone: pRSET-B
  Backbone size w/o insert (bp): 2897
  Vector type: Bacterial Expression
Growth in bacteria
  Bacterial resistance: Ampicillin, 100 μg/mL
  Growth temperature: 37°C
  Growth strain: DH5alpha
  Copy number: High Copy
Gene/Insert
  Gene/Insert name: FLIP-E intramol A207R (alt names: ybeJ with ECFP inserted; Glutamate/aspartate binding protein; gltI)
  Species: E. coli
  Insert size (bp): 2400
  Mutation: A207R, ECFP insert in binding protein
  GenBank ID: NP_415188
  Entrez Gene: gltI (a.k.a. b0655, ECK0648, JW5092, ybeJ, yzzK)
  Tag / fusion protein: EYFP (C terminal on insert)
  Cloning method: Restriction Enzyme; 5′ cloning site BamHI (not destroyed); 3′ cloning site HindIII (not destroyed)
  Sequencing primers: 5′ N/A
Terms and licenses: Academic/Nonprofit Terms; Industry Terms: Not Available to Industry
Depositor comments: For more information, see http://carnegiedpb.stanford.edu/research/frommer/nanosensors/index.html
How to cite: pRSET FLIPE intramol-10u was a gift from Wolf Frommer (Addgene plasmid # 13550 ; http://n2t.net/addgene:13550 ; RRID:Addgene_13550)
