[The description below was written by a language model from this plasmid's Addgene catalogue record and pLannotate feature annotations shown in this document.]
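Description:
pRSET FLIPE intramol-10u is a bacterial expression plasmid built on the pRSET-B backbone that encodes a genetically encoded FRET nanosensor for glutamate. It is maintained at high copy in E. coli through a ColE1/pUC-type origin and selected with ampicillin via the β-lactamase gene. An f1 phage origin is also present, which permits single-stranded DNA production. The sequence record is 5,121 nt, in line with a roughly 2.9 kb backbone carrying an insert of about 2.4 kb cloned between BamHI and HindIII.

Expression is driven by a T7 promoter with the T7 gene 10 ribosome binding site and ends at a T7 terminator, so production requires a host that supplies T7 RNA polymerase. The open reading frame begins with the standard pRSET leader: a 6xHis region (annotated as a capTEV fragment), the T7 gene 10 leader and the Xpress epitope with its enterokinase site, which are useful for purification and detection.

The sensor itself is based on the E. coli periplasmic glutamate/aspartate binding protein gltI (ybeJ). According to the catalogue entry, ECFP is inserted within the binding protein rather than fused to its end (the "intramolecular" design), and a yellow acceptor is fused at the C terminus. The feature table shows ECFP followed directly by a gltI fragment and then the yellow protein, which it identifies as Venus, whereas the catalogue lists EYFP. The short stretch upstream of ECFP is unannotated and may correspond to the N-terminal part of gltI. The binding protein carries an A207R mutation. The "10u" in the name may refer to the sensor's affinity, but the record does not say so. Ligand binding is expected to change energy transfer between the fluorophores, and the associated publication describes semirational engineering of such metabolite sensors.
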