Features (pLannotate 1.2.2; 16 found; start..end, strand, type, name):
     20..38      +  promoter       T7 promoter: promoter for bacteriophage T7 RNA polymerase
     70..92      +  RBS            RBS: efficient ribosome binding site from bacteriophage T7 gene 10 (Olins and Rangwala, 1989)
    112..132     +  CDS            capTEV™ (fragment): composite tag for in vivo biotinylation, TEV protease cleavage, and 6xHis tagging
    133..165     +  CDS            T7 tag (gene 10 leader): leader peptide from bacteriophage T7 gene 10 promotes efficient translation in E. coli
    169..192     +  CDS            Xpress™ tag: Xpress™ epitope tag, including an enterokinase recognition and cleavage site
    301..1008    +  CDS            ECFP: ECFP is a basic (constitutively fluorescent) cyan fluorescent protein published in 1996, derived from Aequorea victoria. It has low acid sensitivity.
   1006..1734    +  CDS            gltI (fragment): GLTI_ECOLI - Also known as ybeJ, yzzK. Experimental evidence at protein level: Swiss-Prot protein existence level 1. Part of the ABC transporter complex GltIJKL involved in glutamate and aspartate uptake. Binds to both glutamate and aspartate. From Escherichia coli (strain K12).
   1747..2466    +  CDS            Venus: yellow fluorescent protein (YFP) with fast and efficient maturation (Nagai et al., 2002) mammalian codon-optimized
   2479..2528    +  CDS            SET1 (fragment): solubility-enhancement tag derived from T7 phage gene 10B
   2536..2583    +  terminator     T7 terminator: transcription terminator for bacteriophage T7 RNA polymerase
   2609..2675    +  CDS            lacZα (fragment): LacZα fragment of β-galactosidase; lacZ fragment
   2680..3108    +  rep_origin     f1 ori (sequence partly withheld): f1 bacteriophage origin of replication; arrow indicates direction of (+) strand synthesis
   3161..3265    +  promoter       AmpR promoter: bla
   3266..4126    +  CDS            AmpR: β-lactamase; bla; confers resistance to ampicillin, carbenicillin, and related antibiotics
   4297..4885    +  rep_origin     ori: high-copy-number ColE1/pMB1/pBR322/pUC origin of replication
   5068..5121    +  CDS            lacI (fragment): lac repressor; lacI; The lac repressor binds to the lac operator to inhibit transcription in E. coli. This inhibition can be relieved by adding lactose or isopropyl-β-D-thiogalactopyranoside (IPTG).
>Addgene plasmid #13550 | pRSET FLIPE intramol-10u | depositor full sequence | sequence record 7676 | Author sequence
GATCTCGATCCCGCGAAATTAATACGACTCACTATAGGGAGACCACAACGGTTTCCCTCTAGAAATAATT
TTGTTTAACTTTAAGAAGGAGATATACATATGCGGGGTTCTCATCATCATCATCATCATGGTATGGCTAG
CATGACTGGTGGACAGCAAATGGGTCGGGATCTGTACGACGATGACGATAAGGATCCACTCGAGGCAGGC
AGCACGCTGGACAAAATCGCCAAAAACGGTGTGATTGTCGTCGGTCACCGTGAATCTTCAGTGCCTTTCT
CTTATTACGACGTTGCTGGTATGGTGAGCAAGGGCGAGGAGCTGTTCACCGGGGTGGTGCCCATCCTGGT
CGAGCTGGACGGCGACGTAAACGGCCACAAGTTCAGCGTGTCCGGCGAGGGCGAGGGCGATGCCACCTAC
GGCAAGCTGACCCTGAAGTTCATCTGCACCACCGGCAAGCTGCCCGTGCCCTGGCCCACCCTCGTGACCA
CCCTGACCTGGGGCGTGCAGTGCTTCAGCCGCTACCCCGACCACATGAAGCAGCACGACTTCTTCAAGTC
CGCCATGCCCGAAGGCTACGTCCAGGAGCGCACCATCTTCTTCAAGGACGACGGCAACTACAAGACCCGC
GCCGAGGTGAAGTTCGAGGGCGACACCCTGGTGAACCGCATCGAGCTGAAGGGCATCGACTTCAAGGAGG
ACGGCAACATCCTGGGGCACAAGCTGGAGTACAACTACATCAGCCACAACGTCTATATCACCGCCGACAA
GCAGAAGAACGGCATCAAGGCCAACTTCAAGATCCGCCACAACATCGAGGACGGCAGCGTGCAGCTCGCC
GACCACTACCAGCAGAACACCCCCATCGGCGACGGCCCCGTGCTGCTGCCCGACAACCACTACCTGAGCA
CCCAGTCCGCCCTGAGCAAAGACCCCAACGAGAAGCGCGATCACATGGTCCTGCTGGAGTTCGTGACCGC
CGCCGGGATCACTCTCGGTAGCAACCAAAAAGTGGTGGGTTACTCGCAGGATTACTCCAACGCCATTGTT
GAAGCAGTGAAAAAGAAACTCAACAAACCGGACTTGCAGGTAAAACTGATTCCGATTACCTCACAAAACC
GTATTCCACTGCTGCAAAACGGCACTTTCGATTTTGAATGTGGTTCTACCACCAACAACGTCGAACGCCA
AAAACAGGCGGCTTTCTCTGACACTATTTTCGTGGTCGGTACGCGCCTGTTGACCAAAAAGGGTGGCGAT
ATCAAAGATTTTGCCAACCTGAAAGACAAAGCCGTAGTCGTCACTTCCGGCACTACCTCTGAAGTTTTGC
TCAACAAACTGAATGAAGAGCAAAAAATGAATATGCGCATCATCAGCGCCAAAGATCACGGTGACTCTTT
CCGCACCCTGGAAAGCGGTCGTGCCGTTGCCTTTATGATGGATGACCGGCTGCTGGCCGGTGAACGTGCG
AAAGCGAAGAAACCAGACAACTGGGAAATCGTCGGCAAGCCGCAGTCTCAGGAGGCCTACGGTTGTATGT
TGCGTAAAGATGATCCGCAGTTCAAAAAGCTGATGGATGACACCATCGCTCAGGTGCAGACCTCCGGTGA
AGCGGAAAAATGGTTTGATAAGTGGTTCAAAAATCCAATTCCGCCGAAAAACCTGAACATGAATTTCGAA
CTGTCAGACGAAATGAAAGCACTGTTCAAAGAACCGAATGACAAGGCACTGAACGGTACCGGTGGAATGG
TGAGCAAGGGCGAGGAGCTGTTCACCGGGGTGGTGCCCATCCTGGTCGAGCTGGACGGCGACGTAAACGG
CCACAAGTTCAGCGTGTCCGGCGAGGGCGAGGGCGATGCCACCTACGGCAAGCTGACCCTGAAGCTGATC
TGCACCACCGGCAAGCTGCCCGTGCCCTGGCCCACCCTCGTGACCACCCTGGGCTACGGCCTGCAGTGCT
TCGCCCGCTACCCCGACCACATGAAGCAGCACGACTTCTTCAAGTCCGCCATGCCCGAAGGCTACGTCCA
GGAGCGCACCATCTTCTTCAAGGACGACGGCAACTACAAGACCCGCGCCGAGGTGAAGTTCGAGGGCGAC
ACCCTGGTGAACCGCATCGAGCTGAAGGGCATCGACTTCAAGGAGGACGGCAACATCCTGGGGCACAAGC
TGGAGTACAACTACAACAGCCACAACGTCTATATCACCGCCGACAAGCAGAAGAACGGCATCAAGGCCAA
CTTCAAGATCCGCCACAACATCGAGGACGGCGGCGTGCAGCTCGCCGACCACTACCAGCAGAACACCCCC
ATCGGCGACGGCCCCGTGCTGCTGCCCGACAACCACTACCTGAGCTACCAGTCCGCCCTGAGCAAAGACC
CCAACGAGAAGCGCGATCACATGGTCCTGCTGGAGTTCGTGACCGCCGCCGGGATCACTCTCGGCATGGA
CGAGCTGTACAAGTAAAAGCTTGATCCGGCTGCTAACAAAGCCCGAAAGGAAGCTGAGTTGGCTGCTGCC
ACCGCTGAGCAATAACTAGCATAACCCCTTGGGGCCTCTAAACGGGTCTTGAGGGGTTTTTTGCTGAAAG
GAGGAACTATATCCGGATCTGGCGTAATAGCGAAGAGGCCCGCACCGATCGCCCTTCCCAACAGTTGCGC
AGCCTGAATGGCGAATGGG
[124 nt withheld, positions 2680-2803]
C
[91 nt withheld, positions 2805-2895]
A
[49 nt withheld, positions 2897-2945]
CCTTTGACGTTGGAGTCCACGTTCTTT
[37 nt withheld, positions 2973-3009]
ACCCTATCTCGGTCTATTCTTTTGATTTATAAGGGATTTTGCCGATTTCGGCCTATTGGTTAAAAAATGA
GCTGATTTAACAAAAATTTAACGCGAATTTTAACAAAATATTAACGCTTACAATTTAGGTGGCACTTTTC
GGGGAAATGTGCGCGGAACCCCTATTTGTTTATTTTTCTAAATACATTCAAATATGTATCCGCTCATGAG
ACAATAACCCTGATAAATGCTTCAATAATATTGAAAAAGGAAGAGTATGAGTATTCAACATTTCCGTGTC
GCCCTTATTCCCTTTTTTGCGGCATTTTGCCTTCCTGTTTTTGCTCACCCAGAAACGCTGGTGAAAGTAA
AAGATGCTGAAGATCAGTTGGGTGCACGAGTGGGTTACATCGAACTGGATCTCAACAGCGGTAAGATCCT
TGAGAGTTTTCGCCCCGAAGAACGTTTTCCAATGATGAGCACTTTTAAAGTTCTGCTATGTGGCGCGGTA
TTATCCCGTATTGACGCCGGGCAAGAGCAACTCGGTCGCCGCATACACTATTCTCAGAATGACTTGGTTG
AGTACTCACCAGTCACAGAAAAGCATCTTACGGATGGCATGACAGTAAGAGAATTATGCAGTGCTGCCAT
AACCATGAGTGATAACACTGCGGCCAACTTACTTCTGACAACGATCGGAGGACCGAAGGAGCTAACCGCT
TTTTTGCACAACATGGGGGATCATGTAACTCGCCTTGATCGTTGGGAACCGGAGCTGAATGAAGCCATAC
CAAACGACGAGCGTGACACCACGATGCCTGTAGCAATGGCAACAACGTTGCGCAAACTATTAACTGGCGA
ACTACTTACTCTAGCTTCCCGGCAACAATTAATAGACTGGATGGAGGCGGATAAAGTTGCAGGACCACTT
CTGCGCTCGGCCCTTCCGGCTGGCTGGTTTATTGCTGATAAATCTGGAGCCGGTGAGCGTGGGTCTCGCG
GTATCATTGCAGCACTGGGGCCAGATGGTAAGCCCTCCCGTATCGTAGTTATCTACACGACGGGGAGTCA
GGCAACTATGGATGAACGAAATAGACAGATCGCTGAGATAGGTGCCTCACTGATTAAGCATTGGTAACTG
TCAGACCAAGTTTACTCATATATACTTTAGATTGATTTAAAACTTCATTTTTAATTTAAAAGGATCTAGG
TGAAGATCCTTTTTGATAATCTCATGACCAAAATCCCTTAACGTGAGTTTTCGTTCCACTGAGCGTCAGA
CCCCGTAGAAAAGATCAAAGGATCTTCTTGAGATCCTTTTTTTCTGCGCGTAATCTGCTGCTTGCAAACA
AAAAAACCACCGCTACCAGCGGTGGTTTGTTTGCCGGATCAAGAGCTACCAACTCTTTTTCCGAAGGTAA
CTGGCTTCAGCAGAGCGCAGATACCAAATACTGTTCTTCTAGTGTAGCCGTAGTTAGGCCACCACTTCAA
GAACTCTGTAGCACCGCCTACATACCTCGCTCTGCTAATCCTGTTACCAGTGGCTGCTGCCAGTGGCGAT
AAGTCGTGTCTTACCGGGTTGGACTCAAGACGATAGTTACCGGATAAGGCGCAGCGGTCGGGCTGAACGG
GGGGTTCGTGCACACAGCCCAGCTTGGAGCGAACGACCTACACCGAACTGAGATACCTACAGCGTGAGCT
ATGAGAAAGCGCCACGCTTCCCGAAGGGAGAAAGGCGGACAGGTATCCGGTAAGCGGCAGGGTCGGAACA
GGAGAGCGCACGAGGGAGCTTCCAGGGGGAAACGCCTGGTATCTTTATAGTCCTGTCGGGTTTCGCCACC
TCTGACTTGAGCGTCGATTTTTGTGATGCTCGTCAGGGGGGCGGAGCCTATGGAAAAACGCCAGCAACGC
GGCCTTTTTACGGTTCCTGGCCTTTTGCTGGCCTTTTGCTCACATGTTCTTTCCTGCGTTATCCCCTGAT
TCTGTGGATAACCGTATTACCGCCTTTGAGTGAGCTGATACCGCTCGCCGCAGCCGAACGACCGAGCGCA
GCGAGTCAGTGAGCGAGGAAGCGGAAGAGCGCCCAATACGCAAACCGCCTCTCCCCGCGCGTTGGCCGAT
TCATTAATGCAG
