>Addgene plasmid #13550 | pRSET FLIPE intramol-10u | addgene partial sequence | sequence record 19372 | 13550 with FLIPe
CGANGGTGTCNTCCNTCAGCTTTTTGAACTGCGGATCATCTTTACGCAACATACAACCGTAGGCCTCCTG
AGACTGCGGCTTGCCGACGATTTCCCAGTTGTCTGGTTTCTTCGCTTTCGCACGTTCACCGGCCAGCAGC
CGGTCATCCATCATAAAGGCAACGGCACGACCGCTTTCCAGGGTGCGGAAAGAGTCACCGTGATCTTTGG
CGCTGATGATGCGCATATTCATTTTTTGCTCTTCATTCAGTTTGTTGAGCAAAACTTCAGAGGTAGTGCC
GGAAGTGACGACTACGGCTTTGTCTTTCAGGTTGGCAAAATCTTTGATATCGCCACCCTTTTTGGTCAAC
AGGCGCGTACCGACCACGAAAATAGTGTCAGAGAAAGCCGCCTGTTTTTGGCGTTCGACGTTGTTGGTGG
TAGAACCACATTCAAAATCGAAAGTGCCGTTTTGCAGCAGTGGAATACGGTTTTGTGAGGTAATCGGAAT
CAGTTTTACCTGCAAGTCCGGTTTGTTGAGTTTCTTTTTCACTGCTTCAACAATGGCGTTGGAGTAATCC
TGCGAGTAACCCACCACTTTTTGGTTGCTACCGAGAGTGATCCCGGCGGCGGTCACGAACTCCAGCAGGA
CCATGTGATCGCGCTTCTCGTTGGGGTCTTTGCTCNNGGCGGACTGGGTGCTCAGGTAGTGGTTGTCGGG
CAGCAGCACGGGGCCGTCGCCGATGGGGGTGTTCTG
